Addgene plasmid #139050: pSM05
Purpose: MosSCI SapTrap assembly: Cassette 3B for 5-cassette system
Depositing lab: Erik Griffin. Depositing organization: Dartmouth College and Medical School. Publication: SapTrap Assembly of Caenorhabditis elegans MosSCI Transgene Vectors. Fan X, Henau S, Feinstein J, Miller SI, Han B, Frokjaer-Jensen C, Griffin EE. G3 (Bethesda). 2019 Dec 17. pii: g3.119.400822. doi: 10.1534/g3.119.400822. PubMed 31848219.
Backbone
  Vector backbone: Zero blunt TOPO
  Backbone manufacturer: Thermo Fisher Scientific
  Backbone size w/o insert (bp): 3519
  Vector type: Worm Expression
Growth in bacteria
  Bacterial resistance: Kanamycin, 50 μg/mL
  Growth temperature: 37°C
  Growth strain: DH5alpha
  Copy number: High Copy
Gene/Insert
  Gene/Insert name: mkate2 (includes STOP codon)
  Species: C. elegans (nematode)
  Cloning method: TOPO Cloning
Terms and licenses: Academic/Nonprofit Terms; Industry Terms: Not Available to Industry
How to cite: pSM05 was a gift from Erik Griffin (Addgene plasmid # 139050 ; http://n2t.net/addgene:139050 ; RRID:Addgene_139050)
