[The description below was written by a language model from this plasmid's Addgene catalogue record and pLannotate feature annotations shown in this document.]
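Description:
pSM05 is a donor (module) plasmid from a SapTrap modular assembly toolkit for building Caenorhabditis elegans MosSCI transgene vectors. It supplies "cassette 3B" of the five-cassette version of the system. It was made by TOPO cloning of the insert into the Zero Blunt TOPO backbone, and the sequenced plasmid is about 4.4 kb. It is a high-copy plasmid that replicates in E. coli from a ColE1/pUC-type origin and is selected with kanamycin through the Tn5-derived NeoR/KanR gene. A Sh ble (bleomycin/Zeocin resistance) gene is also present as part of the backbone.

The payload is an mKate2 coding sequence that includes its own stop codon, which suggests it serves as the C-terminal fluorescent tag in an assembled transgene. The automated annotation labels this roughly 840 bp CDS as mNeptune. That label most likely reflects sequence similarity, since both are far-red proteins derived from Entacmaea quadricolor, so the catalogue identity of mKate2 should be taken as correct. The insert sits in the TOPO cloning site, between SP6 and T7 promoters and downstream of the lac promoter/operator. This position interrupts the lacZα–ccdB fusion that the backbone uses for positive selection of insert-containing clones.

The plasmid carries no annotated worm promoter or 3′ UTR, so it is not an expression construct on its own. In SapTrap cloning, type IIS SapI digestion releases each module with defined overhangs, allowing ordered one-pot ligation with other cassettes into a MosSCI destination vector for single-copy genomic integration. The SapI sites and overhangs themselves are not annotated in the feature table.
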