Features (pLannotate 1.2.2; 15 found; start..end, strand, type, name):
      2..94      +  CDS            lacI (fragment): lac repressor; lacI; The lac repressor binds to the lac operator to inhibit transcription in E. coli. This inhibition can be relieved by adding lactose or isopropyl-β-D-thiogalactopyranoside (IPTG).
    107..128     +  protein_bind   CAP binding site: CAP binding activates transcription in the presence of cAMP. E. coli catabolite activator protein
    143..173     +  promoter       lac promoter: promoter for the E. coli lac operon
    181..197     +  protein_bind   lac operator: The lac repressor binds to the lac operator to inhibit transcription in E. coli. This inhibition can be relieved by adding lactose or isopropyl-β-D-thiogalactopyranoside (IPTG). lac repressor encoded by lacI
    239..257     +  promoter       SP6 promoter: promoter for bacteriophage SP6 RNA polymerase
    369..1208    +  CDS            mNeptune: mNeptune is a basic (constitutively fluorescent) far red fluorescent protein published in 2009, derived from Entacmaea quadricolor. It is reported to be a rapidly-maturing monomer with moderate acid sensitivity.
   1293..1311    -  promoter       T7 promoter: promoter for bacteriophage T7 RNA polymerase
   1314..1461    +  CDS            lacZα (fragment): LacZα fragment of β-galactosidase; lacZ fragment
   1471..1774    +  CDS            ccdB (fragment): CcdB, a bacterial toxin that poisons DNA gyrase; ccdB; Plasmids containing the ccdB gene cannot be propagated in standard E. coli strains.
   1822..2091    +  CDS            tnpA (fragment): TN5P_ECOLX - Also known as tnp. Experimental evidence at protein level: Swiss-Prot protein existence level 1. Mediates transposition of transposon Tn5 by a 'cut and paste' mechanism. First, the monomeric transposase binds the 19 bp inverted DNA repeats flanking the transposon. Then, dimerization of the DNA- bound transposase creates a synaptic DNA complex. After nicking of the first DNA strand, excision of the transposon proceeds through a series of intermediates. The transposase then mediates the insertion of the transposon at a new site by strand transfer. The activity of the wild- type tran
   2123..2917    +  CDS            NeoR/KanR: aminoglycoside phosphotransferase from Tn5; aph(3')-II (or nptII); confers resistance to neomycin, kanamycin, and G418 (Geneticin®)
   2938..2988    -  misc_feature   bom (fragment): basis of mobility region from pBR322
   3015..3103    +  promoter       AmpR promoter (fragment): bla
   3123..3497    +  CDS            BleoR: antibiotic-binding protein; Sh ble from Streptoalloteichus hindustanus; confers resistance to bleomycin, phleomycin, and Zeocin™
   3635..4223    +  rep_origin     ori: high-copy-number ColE1/pMB1/pBR322/pUC origin of replication
>Addgene plasmid #139050 | pSM05 | addgene full sequence | sequence record 273923 | Addgene NGS Result
AGCGCCCAATACGCAAACCGCCTCTCCCCGCGCGTTGGCCGATTCATTAATGCAGCTGGCACGACAGGTT
TCCCGACTGGAAAGCGGGCAGTGAGCGCAACGCAATTAATGTGAGTTAGCTCACTCATTAGGCACCCCAG
GCTTTACACTTTATGCTTCCGGCTCGTATGTTGTGTGGAATTGTGAGCGGATAACAATTTCACACAGGAA
ACAGCTATGACCATGATTACGCCAAGCTATTTAGGTGACACTATAGAATACTCAAGCTATGCATCAAGCT
TGGTACCGAGCTCGGATCCACTAGTAACGGCCGCCAGTGTGCTGGAATTCGCCCTTGCAGCTCTTCGACG
GGAGGTGGAGGTGTCTCCGAGCTCATTAAAGAAAACATGCATATGAAGCTCTACATGGAGGGAACCGTCA
ACAACCACCACTTCAAGTGCACCTCCGAGGGAGAGGGAAAGCCATACGAGGGAACCCAAACCATGCGTAT
CAAGGCCGTCGAGGGAGGACCACTCCCATTCGCCTTCGACATCCTCGCCACCTCCTTCATGTACGGATCC
AAGGTAAGTTTAAACATATATATACTAACTAACCCTGATTATTTAAATTTTCAGACCTTCATCAACCACA
CCCAAGGAATCCCAGACTTCTTCAAGCAATCCTTCCCAGAGGGATTCACCTGGGAGCGTGTCACCACCTA
CGAGGACGGAGGAGTCCTCACCGCCACCCAAGACACCTCCCTCCAAGACGGATGCCTCATCTACAACGTC
AAGGTAAGTTTAAACAGTTCGGTACTAACTAACCATACATATTTAAATTTTCAGATCCGTGGAGTCAACT
TCCCATCCAACGGACCAGTCATGCAAAAGAAGACCCTCGGATGGGAGGCCTCCACCGAGACCCTCTACCC
AGCCGACGGAGGACTTGAGGGACGTGCCGACATGGCCCTCAAGCTCGTCGGAGGAGGACACCTCATCTGC
AACCTCAAGGTAAGTTTAAACATGATTTTACTAACTAACTAATCTGATTTAAATTTTCAGACCACCTACC
GTTCCAAGAAGCCAGCCAAGAACCTCAAGATGCCAGGAGTCTACTACGTCGACCGTCGTCTTGAGCGTAT
CAAGGAGGCCGACAAGGAGACCTACGTCGAGCAACACGAGGTCGCCGTCGCCCGTTACTGCGACCTCCCA
TCCAAGCTCGGACACCGTTAACGAAGAGCTGCAAGGGCGAATTCTGCAGATATCCATCACACTGGCGGCC
GCTCGAGCATGCATCTAGAGGGCCCAATTCGCCCTATAGTGAGTCGTATTACAATTCACTGGCCGTCGTT
TTACAACGTCGTGACTGGGAAAACCCTGGCGTTACCCAACTTAATCGCCTTGCAGCACATCCCCCTTTCG
CCAGCTGGCGTAATAGCGAAGAGGCCCGCACCGATCGCCCTTCCCAACAGTTGCGCAGCCTATACGTACG
GCAGTTTAAGGTTTACACCTATAAAAGAGAGAGCCGTTATCGTCTGTTTGTGGATGTACAGAGTGATATT
ATTGACACGCCGGGGCGACGGATGGTGATCCCCCTGGCCAGTGCACGTCTGCTGTCAGATAAAGTCTCCC
GTGAACTTTACCCGGTGGTGCATATCGGGGATGAAAGCTGGCGCATGATGACCACCGATATGGCCAGTGT
GCCGGTCTCCGTTATCGGGGAAGAAGTGGCTGATCTCAGCCACCGCGAAAATGACATCAAAAACGCCATT
AACCTGATGTTCTGGGGAATATAAATGTCAGGCATGAGATTATCAAAAAGGATCTTCACCTAGATCCTTT
TCACGTAGAAAGCCAGTCCGCAGAAACGGTGCTGACCCCGGATGAATGTCAGCTACTGGGCTATCTGGAC
AAGGGAAAACGCAAGCGCAAAGAGAAAGCAGGTAGCTTGCAGTGGGCTTACATGGCGATAGCTAGACTGG
GCGGTTTTATGGACAGCAAGCGAACCGGAATTGCCAGCTGGGGCGCCCTCTGGTAAGGTTGGGAAGCCCT
GCAAAGTAAACTGGATGGCTTTCTTGCCGCCAAGGATCTGATGGCGCAGGGGATCAAGCTCTGATCAAGA
GACAGGATGAGGATCGTTTCGCATGATTGAACAAGATGGATTGCACGCAGGTTCTCCGGCCGCTTGGGTG
GAGAGGCTATTCGGCTATGACTGGGCACAACAGACAATCGGCTGCTCTGATGCCGCCGTGTTCCGGCTGT
CAGCGCAGGGGCGCCCGGTTCTTTTTGTCAAGACCGACCTGTCCGGTGCCCTGAATGAACTGCAAGACGA
GGCAGCGCGGCTATCGTGGCTGGCCACGACGGGCGTTCCTTGCGCAGCTGTGCTCGACGTTGTCACTGAA
GCGGGAAGGGACTGGCTGCTATTGGGCGAAGTGCCGGGGCAGGATCTCCTGTCATCTCACCTTGCTCCTG
CCGAGAAAGTATCCATCATGGCTGATGCAATGCGGCGGCTGCATACGCTTGATCCGGCTACCTGCCCATT
CGACCACCAAGCGAAACATCGCATCGAGCGAGCACGTACTCGGATGGAAGCCGGTCTTGTCGATCAGGAT
GATCTGGACGAAGAGCATCAGGGGCTCGCGCCAGCCGAACTGTTCGCCAGGCTCAAGGCGAGCATGCCCG
ACGGCGAGGATCTCGTCGTGACCCATGGCGATGCCTGCTTGCCGAATATCATGGTGGAAAATGGCCGCTT
TTCTGGATTCATCGACTGTGGCCGGCTGGGTGTGGCGGACCGCTATCAGGACATAGCGTTGGCTACCCGT
GATATTGCTGAAGAGCTTGGCGGCGAATGGGCTGACCGCTTCCTCGTGCTTTACGGTATCGCCGCTCCCG
ATTCGCAGCGCATCGCCTTCTATCGCCTTCTTGACGAGTTCTTCTGAATTATTAACGCTTACAATTTCCT
GATGCGGTATTTTCTCCTTACGCATCTGTGCGGTATTTCACACCGCATCAGGTGGCACTTTTCGGGGAAA
TGTGCGCGGAACCCCTATTTGTTTATTTTTCTAAATACATTCAAATATGTATCCGCTCATGAGACAATAA
CCCTGATAAATGCTTCAATAATAGCACGTGAGGAGGGCCACCATGGCCAAGTTGACCAGTGCCGTTCCGG
TGCTCACCGCGCGCGACGTCGCCGGAGCGGTCGAGTTCTGGACCGACCGGCTCGGGTTCTCCCGGGACTT
CGTGGAGGACGACTTCGCCGGTGTGGTCCGGGACGACGTGACCCTGTTCATCAGCGCGGTCCAGGACCAG
GTGGTGCCGGACAACACCCTGGCCTGGGTGTGGGTGCGCGGCCTGGACGAGCTGTACGCCGAGTGGTCGG
AGGTCGTGTCCACGAACTTCCGGGACGCCTCCGGGCCGGCCATGACCGAGATCGGCGAGCAGCCGTGGGG
GCGGGAGTTCGCCCTGCGCGACCCGGCCGGCAACTGCGTGCACTTCGTGGCCGAGGAGCAGGACTGACAC
GTGCTAAAACTTCATTTTTAATTTAAAAGGATCTAGGTGAAGATCCTTTTTGATAATCTCATGACCAAAA
TCCCTTAACGTGAGTTTTCGTTCCACTGAGCGTCAGACCCCGTAGAAAAGATCAAAGGATCTTCTTGAGA
TCCTTTTTTTCTGCGCGTAATCTGCTGCTTGCAAACAAAAAAACCACCGCTACCAGCGGTGGTTTGTTTG
CCGGATCAAGAGCTACCAACTCTTTTTCCGAAGGTAACTGGCTTCAGCAGAGCGCAGATACCAAATACTG
TTCTTCTAGTGTAGCCGTAGTTAGGCCACCACTTCAAGAACTCTGTAGCACCGCCTACATACCTCGCTCT
GCTAATCCTGTTACCAGTGGCTGCTGCCAGTGGCGATAAGTCGTGTCTTACCGGGTTGGACTCAAGACGA
TAGTTACCGGATAAGGCGCAGCGGTCGGGCTGAACGGGGGGTTCGTGCACACAGCCCAGCTTGGAGCGAA
CGACCTACACCGAACTGAGATACCTACAGCGTGAGCTATGAGAAAGCGCCACGCTTCCCGAAGGGAGAAA
GGCGGACAGGTATCCGGTAAGCGGCAGGGTCGGAACAGGAGAGCGCACGAGGGAGCTTCCAGGGGGAAAC
GCCTGGTATCTTTATAGTCCTGTCGGGTTTCGCCACCTCTGACTTGAGCGTCGATTTTTGTGATGCTCGT
CAGGGGGGCGGAGCCTATGGAAAAACGCCAGCAACGCGGCCTTTTTACGGTTCCTGGCCTTTTGCTGGCC
TTTTGCTCACATGTTCTTTCCTGCGTTATCCCCTGATTCTGTGGATAACCGTATTACCGCCTTTGAGTGA
GCTGATACCGCTCGCCGCAGCCGAACGACCGAGCGCAGCGAGTCAGTGAGCGAGGAAGCGGAAG
